>Addgene plasmid #206360 | pWALIUM-intron 3x UAS attB | addgene full sequence | sequence record 417418 | Addgene NGS Result
GTGGCACTTTTCGGGGAAATGTGCGCGGAACCCCTATTTGTTTATTTTTCTAAATACATTCAAATATGTA
TCCGCTCATGAGACAATAACCCTGATAAATGCTTCAATAATATTGAAAAAGGAAGAGTATGAGTATTCAA
CATTTCCGTGTCGCCCTTATTCCCTTTTTTGCGGCATTTTGCCTTCCTGTTTTTGCTCACCCAGAAACGC
TGGTGAAAGTAAAAGATGCTGAAGATCAGTTGGGTGCACGAGTGGGTTACATCGAACTGGATCTCAACAG
CGGTAAGATCCTTGAGAGTTTTCGCCCCGAAGAACGTTTTCCAATGATGAGCACTTTTAAAGTTCTGCTA
TGTGGCGCGGTATTATCCCGTATTGACGCCGGGCAAGAGCAACTCGGTCGCCGCATACACTATTCTCAGA
ATGACTTGGTTGAGTACTCACCAGTCACAGAAAAGCATCTTACGGATGGCATGACAGTAAGAGAATTATG
CAGTGCTGCCATAACCATGAGTGATAACACTGCGGCCAACTTACTTCTGACAACGATCGGAGGACCGAAG
GAGCTAACCGCTTTTTTGCACAACATGGGGGATCATGTAACTCGCCTTGATCGTTGGGAACCGGAGCTGA
ATGAAGCCATACCAAACGACGAGCGTGACACCACGATGCCTGTAGCAATGGCAACAACGTTGCGCAAACT
ATTAACTGGCGAACTACTTACTCTAGCTTCCCGGCAACAATTAATAGACTGGATGGAGGCGGATAAAGTT
GCAGGACCACTTCTGCGCTCGGCCCTTCCGGCTGGCTGGTTTATTGCTGATAAATCTGGAGCCGGTGAGC
GTGGGTCTCGCGGTATCATTGCAGCACTGGGGCCAGATGGTAAGCCCTCCCGTATCGTAGTTATCTACAC
GACGGGGAGTCAGGCAACTATGGATGAACGAAATAGACAGATCGCTGAGATAGGTGCCTCACTGATTAAG
CATTGGTAACTGTCAGACCAAGTTTACTCATATATACTTTAGATTGATTTAAAACTTCATTTTTAATTTA
AAAGGATCTAGGTGAAGATCCTTTTTGATAATCTCATGACCAAAATCCCTTAACGTGAGTTTTCGTTCCA
CTGAGCGTCAGACCCCGTAGAAAAGATCAAAGGATCTTCTTGAGATCCTTTTTTTCTGCGCGTAATCTGC
TGCTTGCAAACAAAAAAACCACCGCTACCAGCGGTGGTTTGTTTGCCGGATCAAGAGCTACCAACTCTTT
TTCCGAAGGTAACTGGCTTCAGCAGAGCGCAGATACCAAATACTGTTCTTCTAGTGTAGCCGTAGTTAGG
CCACCACTTCAAGAACTCTGTAGCACCGCCTACATACCTCGCTCTGCTAATCCTGTTACCAGTGGCTGCT
GCCAGTGGCGATAAGTCGTGTCTTACCGGGTTGGACTCAAGACGATAGTTACCGGATAAGGCGCAGCGGT
CGGGCTGAACGGGGGGTTCGTGCACACAGCCCAGCTTGGAGCGAACGACCTACACCGAACTGAGATACCT
ACAGCGTGAGCTATGAGAAAGCGCCACGCTTCCCGAAGGGAGAAAGGCGGACAGGTATCCGGTAAGCGGC
AGGGTCGGAACAGGAGAGCGCACGAGGGAGCTTCCAGGGGGAAACGCCTGGTATCTTTATAGTCCTGTCG
GGTTTCGCCACCTCTGACTTGAGCGTCGATTTTTGTGATGCTCGTCAGGGGGGCGGAGCCTATGGAAAAA
CGCCAGCAACGCGGCCTTTTTACGGTTCCTGGCCTTTTGCTGGCCTTTTGCTCACATGTTCTTTCCTGCG
TTATCCCCTGATTCTGTGGATAACCGTATTACCGCCTTTGAGTGAGCTGATACCGCTCGCCGCAGCCGAA
CGACCGAGCGCAGCGAGTCAGTGAGCGAGGAAGCGGAAGAGCGCCCAATACGCAAACCGCCTCTCCCCGC
GCGTTGGCCGATTCATTAATGCAGCTGGCACGACAGGTTTCCCGACTGGAAAGCGGGCAGTGAGCGCAAC
GCAATTAATGTGAGTTAGCTCACTCATTAGGCACCCCAGGCTTTACACTTTATGCTTCCGGCTCGTATGT
TGTGTGGAATTGTGAGCGGATAACAATTTCACACAGGAAACAGCTATGACCATGATTACGCCAAGCTCGA
AATTAACCCTCACTAAAGGGAACAAAAGCTGGCTAGAACTAGTGTCGACATGCCCGCCGTGACCGTCGAG
AACCCGCTGACGCTGCCCCGCGTATCCGCACCCGCCGACGCCGTCGCACGTCCCGTGCTCACCGTGACCA
CCGCGCCCAGCGGTTTCGAGGGCGAGGGCTTCCCGGTGCGCCGCGCGTTCGCCGGGATCAACTACCGCCA
CCTCGACCCGTTCATCATGATGGACCAGATGGGTGAGGTGGAGTACGCGCCCGGGGAGCCCAAGGGCACG
CCCTGGCACCCGCACCGCGGCTTCGAGACCGTGACCTACATCGTCGACACTAGTGGATCCAGACATGATA
AGATACATTGATGAGTTTGGACAAACCACAACTAGAATGCAGTGAAAAAAATGCTTTATTTGTGAAATTT
GTGATGCTATTGCTTTATTTGTAACCATTATAAGCTGCAATAAACAAGTTAACAACAACAATTGCATTCA
TTTTATGTTTCAGGTTCAGGGGGAGGTGTGGGAGGTTTTTTAAAGCAAGTAAAACCTCTACAAATGTGGT
ATGGCTGATTATGATCTCTAGTCAAGGCACTATACATCAAATATTTTTCCATAATTTTCTTGTATAGCAG
TGCAGCTTTTTCCTTTGTGGTGTAAATAGCAAAGCAAGCAAGAGTTCTATTACTAAACACAGCATGACTC
AAAAAACTTAGCAATTCTGAAGGAAAGTCCTTGGGGTCTTCTACCTTTCTCTTCTTTTTTGGAGGAGTAG
AATGTTGAGAGTCAGCAGTAGCCTCATCATCACTAGATGGCATTTCTTCTGAGCAAAACAGGTTTTCCTC
ATTAAAGGCATTCCACCACTGCTCCCATTCATCAGTTCCATAGGTTGGAATCTAAAATACACAAACAATT
AGAATCAGTAGTTTAACACATTATACACTTAAAAATTTTATATTTACCTTAGAGCTTTAAATCTCTGTAG
GTAGTTTGTCCAATTATGTCACACCACAGAAGTAAGGTTCCTTCACAAAGATCCTCTAGAACGTAGCGGC
CGCCTCCAGGGTCTGGTAGCGGGTGTACGTCTGACGGGTGCGTTTCGAGTCTTTGCAATCTGTAAGCATA
AGCAAAGAAAAAATGGGTTAGCTAATGAGTTTTATAACTGCGTATTGTTTGAAAATATCAAAAATGTATA
CAAACTCGAGACTAGAGGTACCCATATTTTCAATATTTTCAAAGTGTATTTTTAGGGGTTGTTAATCGTG
TGTGATGCCTACCTGATGCCAAAGTCTCCTCGATGTGCGACCAATTGAAATCGCCGGCTCCGTTCGGGGC
TGTCGAATTCCCAATAGATCTCAATTCCCAATTCCCTATTCAGAGTTCTCTTCTTGTATTCAATAATTAC
TTCTTGGCAGATTTCAGTAGTTGCAGTTGATTTACTTGGTTGCTGGTTACTTTTAATTGATTCACTTTAA
CTTGCACTTTACTGCAGATTGTTTAGCTTGTTCAGCTGCGCTTGTTTATTTGCTTAGCTTTCGCTTAGCG
ACGTGTTCACTTTGCTTGTTTGAATTGAATTGTCGCTCCGTAGACGAAGCGCCTCTATTTATACTCCGGC
GCTCGCTGTCGACGAGTCTCCGCTCGGAGGACAGTACTCCGCTCGGAGGACAGTACTCCGCTCGGAGGAC
AGTACTCCGCTCGGAGGACAGTACTCCGCTCGGAGGACAGTACTCCGCTCGGAGGACAGTACTCCGCTCG
GAGGACAGTACTCCGCTCGGAGGACAGTACTCCGCTCGGAGGACAGTACTCCGCTCGGAGGACAGTACTC
CGCTCGGAGGACAGTACTCCGACCTGCCTGCAGATAACTTCGTATAGCATACATTATACGAAGTTATAAG
CTGGTACTGCATGCGGATCCAGACATGATAAGATACATTGATGAGTTTGGACAAACCACAACTAGAATGC
AGTGAAAAAAATGCTTTATTTGTGAAATTTGTGATGCTATTGCTTTATTTGTAACCATTATAAGCTGCAA
TAAACAAGTTAACAACAACAATTGCATTCATTTTATGTTTCAGGTTCAGGGGGAGGTGTGGGAGGTTTTT
TAAAGCAAGTAAAACCTCTACAAATGTGGTATGGCTGATTATGATCTCTAGTCAAGGCACTATACATCAA
ATATTTTTCCATAATTTTCTTGTATAGCAGTGCAGCTTTTTCCTTTGTGGTGTAAATAGCAAAGCAAGCA
AGAGTTCTATTACTAAACACAGCATGACTCAAAAAACTTAGCAATTCTGAAGGAAAGTCCTTGGGGTCTT
CTACCTTTCTCTTCTTTTTTGGAGGAGTAGAATGTTGAGAGTCAGCAGTAGCCTCATCATCACTAGATGG
CATTTCTTCTGAGCAAAACAGGTTTTCCTCATTAAAGGCATTCCACCACTGCTCCCATTCATCAGTTCCA
TAGGTTGGAATCTAAAATACACAAACAATTAGAATCAGTAGTTTAACACATTATACACTTAAAAATTTTA
TATTTACCTTAGAGCTTTAAATCTCTGTAGGTAGTTTGTCCAATTATGTCACACCACAGAAGTAAGGTTC
CTTCACAAAGATCCTCTAGGTTTAAACTTCAGGCGATCGCGTATCCGTACGCATATGGCGCGCCAATTCC
CAATTCCCTATTCAGAGTTCTCTTCTTGTATTCAATAATTACTTCTTGGCAGATTTCAGTAGTTGCAGTT
GATTTACTTGGTTGCTGGTTACTTTTAATTGATTCACTTTAACTTGCACTTTACTGCAGATTGTTTAGCT
TGTTCAGCTGCGCTTGTTTATTTGCTTAGCTTTCGCTTAGCGACGTGTTCACTTTGCTTGTTTGAATTGA
ATTGTCGCTCCGTAGACGAAGCGCCTCTATTTATACTCCGGCGCTCGCTAGAGTCTCCGCTCGGAGGACA
GTACTCCGCTCGGAGGACAGTACTCCGCTCGGAGGACAGTACTCCGCTCGGAGGACAGTACTCCGCTCGG
AGGACAGTACTCCGACCTGCAGAAGCTTGGATCCAGACATGATAAGATACATTGATGAGTTTGGACAAAC
CACAACTAGAATGCAGTGAAAAAAATGCTTTATTTGTGAAATTTGTGATGCTATTGCTTTATTTGTAACC
ATTATAAGCTGCAATAAACAAGTTAACAACAACAATTGCATTCATTTTATGTTTCAGGTTCAGGGGGAGG
TGTGGGAGGTTTTTTAAAGCAAGTAAAACCTCTACAAATGTGGTATGGCTGATTATGATCTCTAGTCAAG
GCACTATACATCAAATATTTTTCCATAATTTTCTTGTATAGCAGTGCAGCTTTTTCCTTTGTGGTGTAAA
TAGCAAAGCAAGCAAGAGTTCTATTACTAAACACAGCATGACTCAAAAAACTTAGCAATTCTGAAGGAAA
GTCCTTGGGGTCTTCTACCTTTCTCTTCTTTTTTGGAGGAGTAGAATGTTGAGAGTCAGCAGTAGCCTCA
TCATCACTAGATGGCATTTCTTCTGAGCAAAACAGGTTTTCCTCATTAAAGGCATTCCACCACTGCTCCC
ATTCATCAGTTCCATAGGTTGGAATCTAAAATACACAAACAATTAGAATCAGTAGTTTAACACATTATAC
ACTTAAAAATTTTATATTTACCTTAGAGCTTTAAATCTCTGTAGGTAGTTTGTCCAATTATGTCACACCA
CAGAAGTAAGGTTCCTTCACAAAGATCCTCTAGGACGTCTTCAGTTAATTAAGTATCACCGGTCATATGG
CCGGCCAATTCCCAATTCCCTATTCAGAGTTCTCTTCTTGTATTCAATAATTACTTCTTGGCAGATTTCA
GTAGTTGCAGTTGATTTACTTGGTTGCTGGTTACTTTTAATTGATTCACTTTAACTTGCACTTTACTGCA
GATTGTTTAGCTTGTTCAGCTGCGCTTGTTTATTTGCTTAGCTTTCGCTTAGCGACGTGTTCACTTTGCT
TGTTTGAATTGAATTGTCGCTCCGTAGACGAAGCGCCTCTATTTATACTCCGGCGCTCGCTAGAGTCTCC
GCTCGGAGGACAGTACTCCGCTCGGAGGACAGTACTCCGCTCGGAGGACAGTACTCCGCTCGGAGGACAG
TACTCCGCTCGGAGGACAGTACTCCGACCTGCAGGCTAGCCTAGTTCCAGTGAAATCCAAGCATTTTCTA
AATTAAATGTATTCTTATTATTATAGTTGTTATTTTTGATATATATAAACAACACTATTATGCCCACCAT
TTTTTTGAGATGCATCTACACAAGGAACAAACACTGGATGTCACTTTCAGTTCAAATTGTAACGCTAATC
ACTCCGAACAGGTCACAAAAAATTACCTTAAAAAGTCATAATATTAAATTAGAATAAATATAGCTGTGAG
GGAAATATATACAAATATATTGGAGCAAATAAATTGTACATACAAATATTTATTACTAATTTCTATTGAG
ACGAAATGAACCACTCGGAACCATTTGAGCGAACCGAATCGCGCGGAACTAACGACAGTCGCTCCAAGGT
CGTCGAACAAAAGGTGAATGTGTTGCGGAGAGCGGGTGGGAGACAGCGAAAGAGCAACTACGAAACGTGG
TGTGGTGGAGGTGAATTATGAAGAGGGCGCGCGATTTGAAAAGTATGTATATAAAAAATATATCCCGGTG
TTTTATGTAGCGATAAACGAGTTTTTGATGTAAGGTATGCAGGTGTGTAAGTCTTTTGGTTAGAAGACAA
ATCCAAAGTCTACTTGTGGGGATGTTCGAAGGGGAAATACTTGTATTCTATAGGTCATATCTTGTTTTTA
TTGGCACAAATATAATTACATTAGCTTTTTGAGGGGGCAATAAACAGTAAACACGATGGTAATAATGGTA
AAAAAAAAAAACAAGCAGTTATTTCGGATATATGTCGGCTACTCCTTGCGTCGGGCCCGAAGTCTTAGAG
CCAGATATGCGAGCACCCGGAAGCTCACGATGAGAATGGCCAGACCCACGTAGTCCAGCGGCAGATCGGC
GGCGGAGAAGTTAAGCGTCTCCAGGATGACCTTGCCCGAACTGGGGCACGTGGTGTTCGACGATGTGCAG
CTAATTTCGCCCGGCTCCACGTCCGCCCATTGGTTAATCAGCAGACCCTCGTTGGCGTAACGGAACCATG
AGAGGTACGACAACCATTTGAGGTATACTGGCACCGAGCCCGAGTTCAAGAAGAAGCCGCCAAAGAGCAG
GAATGGTATGATAACCGGCGGACCCACAGACAGCGCCATCGAGGTCGAGGAGCTGGCGCAGGATATTAGA
TATCCGAAGGACGTTGACACATTGGCCACCAGAGTGACCAGCGCCAGGCAGTTGAAGAAGTGCAGCACTC
CGGCCCGCAGTCCGATCATCGGATAGGCAATCGCCGTGAAGACCAGTGGCACTGTGAGAAAAAGCGGCAA
TTCGGCAATCGTTTTGCCCAGAAAGTATGTGTCACAGCGATAAAGTCGACTTCGGGCCTCCCTCATAAAA
ACTGGCAGCTCTGAGGTGAACACCTAAATCGAATCGATTCATTAGAAAGTTAGTAAATTATTGAAATGCA
AATGTATTCTAAACATGACTTACATTTATCGTGGCAAAGACGTTTTGAAAGGTCATGTTGGTCAGGAAGA
GGAAGATGGCTCCGTTGATATTCATCACACCCACTTGCGTGAGTTGTTGGCCCAAAAAGATGAGGCCAAT
CAAGATGGCAACCATCTGCAAATTAAAATGTTACTCGCATCTCATTAATATTCGCGAGTTAAATGAAATT
TATTTATCTTCTGCAAAACTATAAACTATACATCTCATTGAAAAAAACTAAGAAGGGTGTGGAATCAGGC
AATTCTATCTAAAATCTAGCGAATTTGTTTCCAAGAATTGTAAGCGTTATATCATTTGTTTCCACTGGAA
CCACTCACCGTTGTCTGAATAAGTCGCACTTTTACGAGGAGTGGTTCCTTGAGCACCGACAGCCAGGATC
GCCACAGGACCGCCCGGAACTGCATGAACCAGGTGGCCTTGTAGGTGTACCCATTCTCCGGCTGCTCCAG
TGGCTTCTCCAGATTTTTGGTGGCCAACAACTGCTCCATATCCCGGGCTACTTTGCTAATGGCAAAATTG
TCGCATATCTTGGCGATCCGATCACGGGACTCGATCTCCCGTCCGGGCACAACGGCCAACACCTGTACGT
AAAAGTCCGCCGGATTGTAGTTGGTAGGACACTGGGCACCCACGCTGGATAGGAGTTGAGATGTTATGTA
ATACTAGATACCCTTAATAAACACATCGAACTCACTAGGAAAAGAAGTCGACGGCTTCGCTGGGAGTGCC
CAAGAAAGCTACCCTGCCCTCGGCCATCAGAAGGATCTTGTCAAAGAGCTCAAACAGCTCGGAAGACGGC
TGATGAATGGTCAGGATGACGGTCTTGCCCTTCTGCGACAGCTTCTTCAGCACCTGGACGACGCTGTGGG
CGGTAAAGGAGTCCAGTCCGGAGGTGGGCTCATCGCAGATCAGAAGCGGCGGATCGGTTAGAGCCTCGGA
GGCGAATGCCAGACGCTTCCTTTCTCCGCCGGACAGACCTTTCACCCTGCCGGGCACACCGATGATCGTG
TGCTGACATTTGCTGAGCGAAAGCTCCTGGATCACCTGATCCACGCGGGCCACTCGCTGCCGATAGGTCA
GATGTCGTGGCATCCGCACCATGGCTTGGAAAATCAGGTGTTCCCTGGCCGTTAGGGAGCCGATAAAGAG
GTCATCCTGCTGGACATAGGCGCACCTGGCCTGCATCTCCTTGGCGTCCACAGGTTGGCCATTGAGCAGT
CGCATCCCGGATGGCGATACTTGGATGCCCTGCGGCGATCGAAAGGCAAGGGCATTCAGCAGGGTCGTCT
TTCCGGCACCGGAACTGCCCATCACGGCCAAAAGTTCGCCCGGATAGGCCACGCCGCAAACTGAGTTTCA
AATTGGTAATTGGACCCTTTATTAAGATTTCACACAGATCAGCCGACTGCGAATAGAAACTCACCGTTCT
TGAGCAAATGTTTCCTGGGCGCCGGTATGTGTCGCTCGTTGCAGAATAGTCCGCGTGTCCGGTTGACCAG
CTGCCGCCATCCGGAGCCCGGCTGATTGACCGCCCCAAAGATGTCCATATTGTGCCAGGCATAGGTGAGG
TTCTCGGCTAGTTGGCCGCTCCCTGAACCGGAGTCCTCCGGCGGACTGGGTGGCCGGAGCGTGCCGTAGT
TTTTGGCCTGCCCGAAGCCCTGGTTAATGCAGCTCTGCGAAGCCGCTCCGCTGTCACCCTGCAATGATAG
GGGATCTCAAATATCAACTACAAGCGTTATGCTCATCTAACCCCGAACAAAAAGTACCCCGAAGTATCCT
ACGAAGTAGGTTTATACTTTTATTTATTTTTTGTGCATCTAGGATCAGCTTAAAATATCTGGTTGTTATA
TTTTTTGTAAAAAAGAATATAGTCGAAAATGAATGCCTTTAGATGTCTTGATCATGATATGATCTCAAAA
ATTGTCTTATATAGCGAGAACAGCTACCAGAATAATCTGTTTCGTGTCACTATTTGTTTGTGCAATTGCG
GTTTGGGATTTTTGTGGGTCGCAGTTCTCACGCCGCAGACAATTTGATGTTGCAATCGCAGTTCCTATAG
ATCAAGTGAACTTAAGATGTATGCACATGTACTACTCACATTGTTCAGATGCTCGGCAGATGGGTGTTTG
CTGCCTCCGCGAATTAATAGCTCCTGATCCTCTTGGCCCATTGCCGGGATTTTTCACACTTTCCCCTGCT
TACCCACCCAAAACCAATCACCACCCCAATCACTCAAAAAACAAACAAAAATAAGAAGCGAGAGGAGTTT
TGGCACAGCACTTTGTGTTTAATTGATGGCGTAAACCGCTTGGAGCTTCGTCACGAAACCGCTGACAAAA
TGCAACTGAAGGCGGACATTGACGCTACGTAACGCTACAAACGGTGGCGAAAGAGATAGCGGACGCAGCG
GCGAAAGAGACGGCGATATTTCTGTGGACAGAGAAGGAGGCAAACAGCGCTGACTTTGAGTGGAATGTCA
TTTTGAGTGAGAGGTAATCGAAAGAACCTGGTACATCAAATACCCTTGGATCGAAGTAAATTTAAAACTG
ATCAGATAAGTTCAATGATATCCAGTGCAGTAAAAAAAAAAAATGTTTTTTTTATCTACTTTCCGCAAAA
ATGGGTTTTATTAACTTACATACATACTAGGGGCCCGGTACGTACCCAATTCGCCCTATAGTGAGTCGTA
TTACAATTCACTGGCCGTCGTTTTACAACGTCGTGACTGGGAAAACCCTGGCGTTACCCAACTTAATCGC
CTTGCAGCACATCCCCCTTTCGCCAGCTGGCGTAATAGCGAAGAGGCCCGCACCGATCGCCCTTCCCAAC
AGTTGCGCAGCCTGAATGGCGAATGGG
[124 nt withheld, positions 10668-10791]
C
[91 nt withheld, positions 10793-10883]
A
[49 nt withheld, positions 10885-10933]
CCTTTGACGTTGGAGTCCACGTTCTTT
[37 nt withheld, positions 10961-10997]
ACCCTATCTCGGTCTATTCTTTTGATTTATAAGGGATTTTGCCGATTTCGGCCTATTGGTTAAAAAATGA
GCTGATTTAACAAAAATTTAACGCGAATTTTAACAAAATATTAACGCTTACAATTTAG
Features (pLannotate 1.2.2; 42 found; start..end, strand, type, name):
     24..128     +  promoter       AmpR promoter: bla
    129..989     +  CDS            AmpR: β-lactamase; bla; confers resistance to ampicillin, carbenicillin, and related antibiotics
   1160..1748    +  rep_origin     ori: high-copy-number ColE1/pMB1/pBR322/pUC origin of replication
   1931..2023    +  CDS            lacI (fragment): lac repressor; lacI; The lac repressor binds to the lac operator to inhibit transcription in E. coli. This inhibition can be relieved by adding lactose or isopropyl-β-D-thiogalactopyranoside (IPTG).
   2036..2057    +  protein_bind   CAP binding site: CAP binding activates transcription in the presence of cAMP. E. coli catabolite activator protein
   2072..2102    +  promoter       lac promoter: promoter for the E. coli lac operon
   2106..2128    +  protein_bind   lac operator (fragment): The lac repressor binds to the lac operator to inhibit transcription in E. coli. This inhibition can be relieved by adding lactose or isopropyl-β-D-thiogalactopyranoside (IPTG). lac repressor encoded by lacI
   2171..2189    +  promoter       T3 promoter: promoter for bacteriophage T3 RNA polymerase
   2408..2477    -  protein_bind   attB: attB site for the φC31 integrase (Groth et al., 2000) phage φC31 integrase
   2506..2640    -  polyA_signal   SV40 poly(A) signal: SV40 polyadenylation signal
   2663..2746    -  CDS            large T antigen (fragment): large T antigen from SV40 (simian virus 40)
   2771..2905    -  CDS            LT_POVHA (fragment): Protein inferred from homology: Swiss-Prot protein existence level 3. Isoform large T antigen is a key early protein essential for both driving viral replication and inducing cellular transformation. Plays a role in viral genome replication by driving entry of quiescent cells into the cell cycle and by autoregulating the synthesis of viral early mRNA. Displays highly oncogenic activities by corrupting the host cellular checkpoint mechanisms that guard cell division and the transcription, replication, and repair of DNA. Participates in the modulation of cellular gene expression preceeding viral
   2912..2932    -  CDS            SV40 NLS: nuclear localization signal of SV40 (simian virus 40) large T antigen
   3062..3127    -  intron         small t intron: SV40 (simian virus 40) small t antigen intron
   3129..3203    -  CDS            small t antigen (fragment): SV40 (simian virus 40) small t antigen
   3209..3283    -  CDS            ftz (fragment): FTZ_DROME - Experimental evidence at protein level: Swiss-Prot protein existence level 1. May play a role in determining neuronal identity, may be directly involved in specifying identity of individual neurons. Required during embryogenesis for the process of body segmentation. Homeotic protein, required in alternating segment primordia, it specifies the correct number of segments. From Drosophila melanogaster (Fruit fly).
   3444..3503    -  CDS            ftz (fragment): FTZ_DROME - Experimental evidence at protein level: Swiss-Prot protein existence level 1. May play a role in determining neuronal identity, may be directly involved in specifying identity of individual neurons. Required during embryogenesis for the process of body segmentation. Homeotic protein, required in alternating segment primordia, it specifies the correct number of segments. From Drosophila melanogaster (Fruit fly).
   3541..3779    -  promoter       hsp70 promoter: Drosophila melanogaster hsp70Bb promoter
   3798..3821    -  protein_bind   5X UAS (fragment): five tandem copies of the "ScaI site" 17-mer CGGAGTACTGTCCTCCG, an upstream activating sequence (UAS) that efficiently binds yeast Gal4 (Webster et al., 1988; Pfeiffer et al., 2010) GAL4
   3822..3916    -  protein_bind   5X UAS: five tandem copies of the "ScaI site" 17-mer CGGAGTACTGTCCTCCG, an upstream activating sequence (UAS) that efficiently binds yeast Gal4 (Webster et al., 1988; Pfeiffer et al., 2010) GAL4
   3917..4011    -  protein_bind   5X UAS: five tandem copies of the "ScaI site" 17-mer CGGAGTACTGTCCTCCG, an upstream activating sequence (UAS) that efficiently binds yeast Gal4 (Webster et al., 1988; Pfeiffer et al., 2010) GAL4
   4024..4057    +  protein_bind   loxP: Cre-mediated recombination occurs in the 8-bp core sequence (GCATACAT). Cre recombinase
   4076..4210    -  polyA_signal   SV40 poly(A) signal: SV40 polyadenylation signal
   4233..4316    -  CDS            large T antigen (fragment): large T antigen from SV40 (simian virus 40)
   4341..4475    -  CDS            LT_POVHA (fragment): Protein inferred from homology: Swiss-Prot protein existence level 3. Isoform large T antigen is a key early protein essential for both driving viral replication and inducing cellular transformation. Plays a role in viral genome replication by driving entry of quiescent cells into the cell cycle and by autoregulating the synthesis of viral early mRNA. Displays highly oncogenic activities by corrupting the host cellular checkpoint mechanisms that guard cell division and the transcription, replication, and repair of DNA. Participates in the modulation of cellular gene expression preceeding viral
   4482..4502    -  CDS            SV40 NLS: nuclear localization signal of SV40 (simian virus 40) large T antigen
   4632..4697    -  intron         small t intron: SV40 (simian virus 40) small t antigen intron
   4699..4773    -  CDS            small t antigen (fragment): SV40 (simian virus 40) small t antigen
   4843..5081    -  promoter       hsp70 promoter: Drosophila melanogaster hsp70Bb promoter
   5100..5194    -  protein_bind   5X UAS: five tandem copies of the "ScaI site" 17-mer CGGAGTACTGTCCTCCG, an upstream activating sequence (UAS) that efficiently binds yeast Gal4 (Webster et al., 1988; Pfeiffer et al., 2010) GAL4
   5210..5344    -  polyA_signal   SV40 poly(A) signal: SV40 polyadenylation signal
   5367..5450    -  CDS            large T antigen (fragment): large T antigen from SV40 (simian virus 40)
   5475..5609    -  CDS            LT_POVHA (fragment): Protein inferred from homology: Swiss-Prot protein existence level 3. Isoform large T antigen is a key early protein essential for both driving viral replication and inducing cellular transformation. Plays a role in viral genome replication by driving entry of quiescent cells into the cell cycle and by autoregulating the synthesis of viral early mRNA. Displays highly oncogenic activities by corrupting the host cellular checkpoint mechanisms that guard cell division and the transcription, replication, and repair of DNA. Participates in the modulation of cellular gene expression preceeding viral
   5616..5636    -  CDS            SV40 NLS: nuclear localization signal of SV40 (simian virus 40) large T antigen
   5766..5831    -  intron         small t intron: SV40 (simian virus 40) small t antigen intron
   5833..5907    -  CDS            small t antigen (fragment): SV40 (simian virus 40) small t antigen
   5975..6213    -  promoter       hsp70 promoter: Drosophila melanogaster hsp70Bb promoter
   6232..6326    -  protein_bind   5X UAS: five tandem copies of the "ScaI site" 17-mer CGGAGTACTGTCCTCCG, an upstream activating sequence (UAS) that efficiently binds yeast Gal4 (Webster et al., 1988; Pfeiffer et al., 2010) GAL4
   6341..10460   -  gene           mini-white: white; This modified version of the white gene lacks part of the first intron.
  10485..10503   -  promoter       T7 promoter: promoter for bacteriophage T7 RNA polymerase
  10506..10663   +  CDS            lacZα (fragment): LacZα fragment of β-galactosidase; lacZ fragment
  10668..11096   +  rep_origin     f1 ori (sequence partly withheld): f1 bacteriophage origin of replication; arrow indicates direction of (+) strand synthesis
