[The description below was written by a language model from this plasmid's Addgene catalogue record and pLannotate feature annotations shown in this document.]
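Description:
pWALIUM-intron 3x UAS attB is an empty Drosophila (insect expression) transgenesis backbone assembled from pUAST and pWALIUM20 elements, about 11.1 kb in the sequenced record. It is maintained in E. coli through a high-copy ColE1/pUC-type origin and an ampicillin resistance gene. It also retains an f1 origin, lac promoter/lacZα remnants and flanking T3 and T7 promoters from the cloning-vector scaffold. A φC31 attB site allows integrase-mediated insertion into attP landing sites in the fly genome, and a mini-white gene provides the eye-colour marker for identifying transformants.

The payload region consists of three Gal4-responsive expression cassettes arranged in tandem in the same orientation. Each has UAS repeats upstream of the Drosophila hsp70 minimal promoter and is terminated by an SV40 small t intron and polyadenylation signal; the annotated T antigen fragments are simply part of this SV40 3' region. Two cassettes carry a single 5X UAS block, as in pUAST, and are the standard cassettes for conventional inserts. The third, nearest attB, has two full 5X UAS blocks plus a partial one. It also has two short ftz-derived fragments between the promoter and the SV40 region, consistent with the ftz intron of the pWALIUM design. According to the catalogue entry, this cassette is designed to co-express shRNAs or shRNA clusters together with a protein-coding sequence. A single loxP site lies just upstream of its UAS array.

No inserts are present. The vector is intended for building multigenic transgenes that combine overexpression and knockdown under one Gal4 driver, for combinatorial genetic perturbation in flies.
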