Addgene plasmid #206360: pWALIUM-intron 3x UAS attB
Purpose: (Empty Backbone) includes two standard UAS cassettes and one UAS cassette designed to co-express shRNAs/shRNA clusters and prodein coding sequences
Depositing lab: Erdem Bangi. Depositing organization: Florida State University, Tallahassee. Publication: A polycistronic transgene design for combinatorial genetic perturbations from a single transcript in Drosophila. Teague AG, Quintero M, Karimi Dermani F, Cagan RL, Bangi E. PLoS Genet. 2023 Jun 2;19(6):e1010792. doi: 10.1371/journal.pgen.1010792. eCollection 2023 Jun. PubMed 37267433.
Backbone
  Vector backbone: pUAST and pWALIUM20
  Vector type: Insect Expression
Growth in bacteria
  Bacterial resistance: Ampicillin, 100 μg/mL
  Growth temperature: 37°C
  Growth strain: DH5alpha
  Copy number: Unknown
Terms and licenses: Academic/Nonprofit Terms; Industry Terms: Not Available to Industry
How to cite: pWALIUM-intron 3x UAS attB was a gift from Erdem Bangi (Addgene plasmid # 206360 ; http://n2t.net/addgene:206360 ; RRID:Addgene_206360)
